Addgene plasmid #45609: pSABAD331
Depositing lab: Hideo Iwai. Depositing organization: University of Helsinki, Institute of Biotechnology. Publication: Intermolecular domain swapping induces intein-mediated protein alternative splicing. Aranko AS, Oeemig JS, Kajander T, Iwai H. Nat Chem Biol. 2013 Aug 25. doi: 10.1038/nchembio.1320. PubMed 23974115.
Backbone
  Vector backbone: pBAD
  Backbone manufacturer: Invitrogen
  Backbone size w/o insert (bp): 4597
  Total vector size (bp): 4948
  Vector type: Bacterial Expression
Growth in bacteria
  Bacterial resistance: Ampicillin, 100 μg/mL
  Growth temperature: 37°C
  Growth strain: DH5alpha
  Copy number: Low Copy
Gene/Insert
  Gene/Insert name: TvoVMAC48 (alt name: C-intein of TvoVMA C48 split intein)
  Species: Thermoplasma volcanium
  Insert size (bp): 351
  Promoter: pBAD
  Tag / fusion protein: GB1-6 (C terminal on insert)
  Cloning method: Restriction Enzyme; 5′ cloning site NdeI (not destroyed); 3′ cloning site KpnI (not destroyed)
  Sequencing primers: 5′ pBAD Forward; 3′ pBAD Reverse
Terms and licenses: Academic/Nonprofit Terms; Industry Terms: Not Available to Industry
Depositor comments: There are 2 mismatches between Addgene's quality control and depositor's reference sequence. These changes are in backbone region and should not affect function.
How to cite: pSABAD331 was a gift from Hideo Iwai (Addgene plasmid # 45609 ; http://n2t.net/addgene:45609 ; RRID:Addgene_45609)
