[The description below was written by a language model from this plasmid's Addgene catalogue record and pLannotate feature annotations shown in this document.]
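Description:
pSABAD331 is a 4,948 bp bacterial expression plasmid built on the Invitrogen pBAD backbone, designed for arabinose-inducible protein production in E. coli. It carries the araBAD promoter together with the divergently transcribed araC regulator gene, so expression of the insert is kept low until L-arabinose is added. The plasmid is selected with ampicillin through the β-lactamase (AmpR) gene and replicates from a ColE1/pBR322-type origin. The feature table also shows the pBR322 bom region, an M13 phage origin, and only short remnants of the rop and tetracycline-resistance genes. The catalogue entry lists it as low copy.

The 351 bp insert, cloned between NdeI and KpnI sites, encodes TvoVMAC48, the C-terminal fragment (C-intein) of a split version of the VMA intein from the archaeon Thermoplasma volcanium. The annotation tool identifies this region as a fragment of atpA, the V-type ATPase A subunit gene, the gene from which the VMA sequence derives. Translation is driven by a bacteriophage T7 gene 10 ribosome binding site. The C-intein is fused directly at its C terminus to GB1, the B1 domain of streptococcal protein G. GB1 is a small, soluble domain that here occupies the C-extein position. It is followed by a short segment that the annotation matches to a His-tag-containing composite tag, consistent with the "GB1-6" tag in the record, probably a hexahistidine tag. The rrnB T1 and T2 terminators end the transcript.

The associated publication concerns intein-mediated protein splicing and domain swapping. The construct probably supplies the C-terminal half of a split intein for trans-splicing experiments, though the record does not name the complementary N-intein partner.
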