Features (pLannotate 1.2.2; 17 found; start..end, strand, type, name):
      3..287     +  promoter       araBAD promoter: araBAD; promoter of the L-arabinose operon of E. coli; the araC regulatory gene is transcribed in the opposite direction (Guzman et al., 1995)
    314..336     +  RBS            RBS: efficient ribosome binding site from bacteriophage T7 gene 10 (Olins and Rangwala, 1989)
    347..508     +  CDS            atpA (fragment): VATA_THEVO - Experimental evidence at protein level: Swiss-Prot protein existence level 1. Produces ATP from ADP in the presence of a proton gradient across the membrane. The archaeal alpha chain is a catalytic subunit. From Thermoplasma volcanium (strain ATCC 51530 / DSM 4299 / JCM 9571 / NBRC 15438 / GSS1).
    509..666     +  CDS            GB1 (fragment): B1 domain of Streptococcal protein G effective as a solubilizing fusion partner (Cheng and Patel, 2004)
    669..691     +  CDS            capTEV™ (fragment): composite tag for in vivo biotinylation, TEV protease cleavage, and 6xHis tagging
    782..896     +  ncRNA          5S rRNA: Accession: RF00001 - 5S ribosomal RNA
    900..986     +  terminator     rrnB T1 terminator: Escherichia coli rrnB; transcription terminator T1 from the E. coli rrnB gene
   1078..1105    +  terminator     rrnB T2 terminator: transcription terminator T2 from the E. coli rrnB gene
   1123..1214    +  promoter       AmpR promoter: bla
   1215..2075    +  CDS            AmpR: β-lactamase; bla; confers resistance to ampicillin, carbenicillin, and related antibiotics
   2117..2497    +  rep_origin     M13 ori (sequence partly withheld): M13 bacteriophage origin of replication; arrow indicates direction of (+) strand synthesis
   2683..3271    +  rep_origin     ori: high-copy-number ColE1/pMB1/pBR322/pUC origin of replication
   3457..3597    -  misc_feature   bom: basis of mobility region from pBR322
   3699..3739    -  CDS            rop (fragment): Rop protein, which maintains plasmids at low copy number; rop
   3738..3925    -  CDS            TcR (fragment): tetracycline efflux protein; tet; confers resistance to tetracycline
   3938..3956    +  promoter       tet promoter (fragment): E. coli promoter for tetracycline efflux protein gene
   4046..4924    -  CDS            araC: L-arabinose regulatory protein; araC
>Addgene plasmid #45609 | pSABAD331 | depositor full sequence | sequence record 63929 | pSABAD331 plasmid sequence
AGAAGAAACCAATTGTCCATATTGCATCAGACATTGCCGTCACTGCGTCTTTTACTGGCTCTTCTCGCTA
ACCAAACCGGTAACCCCGCTTATTAAAAGCATTCTGTAACAAAGCGGGACCAAAGCCATGACAAAAACGC
GTAACAAAAGTGTCTATAATCACGGCAGAAAAGTCCACATTGATTATTTGCACGGCGTCACACTTTGCTA
TGCCATAGCATTTTTATCCATAAGATTAGCGGATCCTACCTGACGCTTTTTATCGCAACTCTCTACTGTT
TCTCCATACCCGTTTTTTTGGGCTAGAAATAATTTTGTTTAACTTTAAGAAGGAGATATACATATGGAAG
TTTATACGTCACTTGAAGCGACATTCGATAGAGTAAAGTCTATAGCGTACGAGAAGGGTGATTTTGATGT
ATACGATCTTTCCGTACCAGAATACGGCAGGAACTTTATAGGCGGAGAAGGACTTCTCGTACTTCACAAC
ACGGTTATAGGTACCCAGTACAAACTTATCCTGAACGGTAAAACCCTGAAAGGTGAAACCACCACCGAAG
CTGTTGACGCTGCTACCGCGGAAAAAGTTTTCAAACAGTACGCTAACGACAACGGTGTTGACGGTGAATG
GACCTACGACGACGCTACCAAAACCTACACCGTAACGGAATTCCATCATCATCATCATCATTAAGCTTGG
CTGTTTTGGCGGATGAGAGAAGATTTTCAGCCTGATACAGATTAAATCAGAACGCAGAAGCGGTCTGATA
AAACAGAATTTGCCTGGCGGCAGTAGCGCGGTGGTCCCACCTGACCCCATGCCGAACTCAGAAGTGAAAC
GCCGTAGCGCCGATGGTAGTGTGGGGTCCCCCATGCGAGAGTAGGGAACTGCCAGGCATCAAATAAAACG
AAAGGCTCAGTGCAAAGACTGGGCCTTTCGTTTTATCTGTTGTTTGTCGGTGAACGCTCTCCTGAGTAGG
ACAAATCCGCCGGGAGCGGATTTGAACGTTGCGAAGCAACGGCCCGGAGGGTGGCGGGCAGGACGCCCGC
CATAAACTGCCAGGCATCAAATTAAGCAGAAGGCCATCCTGACGGATGGCCTTTTTGCGTTTCTACAAAC
TCTTTGTTTATTTTTCTAAATACATTCAAATATGTATCCGCTCATGAGACAATAACCCTGATAAATGCTT
CAATAATATTGAAAAAGGAAGAGTATGAGTATTCAACATTTCCGTGTCGCCCTTATTCCCTTTTTTGCGG
CATTTTGCCTTCCTGTTTTTGCTCACCCAGAAACGCTGGTGAAAGTAAAAGATGCTGAAGATCAGTTGGG
TGCACGAGTGGGTTACATCGAACTGGATCTCAACAGCGGTAAGATCCTTGAGAGTTTTCGCCCCGAAGAA
CGTTTTCCAATGATGAGCACTTTTAAAGTTCTGCTATGTGGCGCGGTATTATCCCGTGTTGACGCCGGGC
AAGAGCAACTCGGTCGCCGCATACACTATTCTCAGAATGACTTGGTTGAGTACTCACCAGTCACAGAAAA
GCATCTTACGGATGGCATGACAGTAAGAGAATTATGCAGTGCTGCCATAACCATGAGTGATAACACTGCG
GCCAACTTACTTCTGACAACGATCGGAGGACCGAAGGAGCTAACCGCTTTTTTGCACAACATGGGGGATC
ATGTAACTCGCCTTGATCGTTGGGAACCGGAGCTGAATGAAGCCATACCAAACGACGAGCGTGACACCAC
GATGCCTGCAGCAATGGCAACAACGTTGCGCAAACTATTAACTGGCGAACTACTTACTCTAGCTTCCCGG
CAACAATTAATAGACTGGATGGAGGCGGATAAAGTTGCAGGACCACTTCTGCGCTCGGCCCTTCCGGCTG
GCTGGTTTATTGCTGATAAATCTGGAGCCGGTGAGCGTGGGTCTCGCGGTATCATTGCAGCACTGGGGCC
AGATGGTAAGCCCTCCCGTATCGTAGTTATCTACACGACGGGGAGTCAGGCAACTATGGATGAACGAAAT
AGACAGATCGCTGAGATAGGTGCCTCACTGATTAAGCATTGGTAACTGTCAGACCAAGTTTACTCATATA
TACTTTAGATTGATT
[125 nt withheld, positions 2116-2240]
C
[141 nt withheld, positions 2242-2382]
CCTTTGACGTTGGAGTCCACGTTCTTT
[37 nt withheld, positions 2410-2446]
ACCCTATCTCGGGCTATTCTTTTGATTTATAAGGGATTTTGCCGATTTCGGCCTATTGGTTAAAAAATGA
GCTGATTTAACAAAAATTTAACGCGAATTTTAACAAAATATTAACGTTTACAATTTAAAAGGATCTAGGT
GAAGATCCTTTTTGATAATCTCATGACCAAAATCCCTTAACGTGAGTTTTCGTTCCACTGAGCGTCAGAC
CCCGTAGAAAAGATCAAAGGATCTTCTTGAGATCCTTTTTTTCTGCGCGTAATCTGCTGCTTGCAAACAA
AAAAACCACCGCTACCAGCGGTGGTTTGTTTGCCGGATCAAGAGCTACCAACTCTTTTTCCGAAGGTAAC
TGGCTTCAGCAGAGCGCAGATACCAAATACTGTCCTTCTAGTGTAGCCGTAGTTAGGCCACCACTTCAAG
AACTCTGTAGCACCGCCTACATACCTCGCTCTGCTAATCCTGTTACCAGTGGCTGCTGCCAGTGGCGATA
AGTCGTGTCTTACCGGGTTGGACTCAAGACGATAGTTACCGGATAAGGCGCAGCGGTCGGGCTGAACGGG
GGGTTCGTGCACACAGCCCAGCTTGGAGCGAACGACCTACACCGAACTGAGATACCTACAGCGTGAGCAT
TGAGAAAGCGCCACGCTTCCCGAAGGGAGAAAGGCGGACAGGTATCCGGTAAGCGGCAGGGTCGGAACAG
GAGAGCGCACGAGGGAGCTTCCAGGGGGAAACGCCTGGTATCTTTATAGTCCTGTCGGGTTTCGCCACCT
CTGACTTGAGCGTCGATTTTTGTGATGCTCGTCAGGGGGGCGGAGCCTATGGAAAAACGCCAGCAACGCG
GCCTTTTTACGGTTCCTGGCCTTTTGCTGGCCTTTTGCTCACATGTTCTTTCCTGCGTTATCCCCTGATT
CTGTGGATAACCGTATTACCGCCTTTGAGTGAGCTGATACCGCTCGCCGCAGCCGAACGACCGAGCGCAG
CGAGTCAGTGAGCGAGGAAGCGGAAGAGCGCCTGATGCGGTATTTTCTCCTTACGCATCTGTGCGGTATT
TCACACCGGATATGGTGCACTCTCAGTACAATCTGCTCTGATGCCGCATAGTTAAGCCAGTATACACTCC
GCTATCGCTACGTGACTGGGTCATGGCTGCGCCCCGACACCCGCCAACACCCGCTGACGCGCCCTGACGG
GCTTGTCTGCTCCCGGCATCCGCTTACAGACAAGCTGTGACCGTCTCCGGGAGCTGCATGTGTCAGAGGT
TTTCACCGTCATCACCGAAACGCGCGAGGCAGCAAGGAGATGGCGCCCAACAGTCCCCCGGCCACGGGGC
CTGCCACCATACCCACGCCGAAACAAGCGCTCATGAGCCCGAAGTGGCGAGCCCGATCTTCCCCATCGGT
GATGTCGGCGATATAGGCGCCAGCAACCGCACCTGTGGCGCCGGTGATGCCGGCCACGATGCGTCCGGCG
TAGAGGATCTAATTCTCATGTTTGACAGCTTATCATCGATGCATAATGTGCCTGTCAAATGGACGAAGCA
GGGATTCTGCAAACCCTATGCTACTCCGTCAAGCCGTCAATTGTCTGATTCGTTACCAATTATGACAACT
TGACGGCTACATCATTCACTTTTTCTTCACAACCGGCACGGAACTCGCTCGGGCTGGCCCCGGTGCATTT
TTTAAATACCCGCGAGAAATAGAGTTGATCGTCAAAACCAACATTGCGACCGACGGTGGCGATAGGCATC
CGGGTGGTGCTCAAAAGCAGCTTCGCCTGGCTGATACGTTGGTCCTCGCGCCAGCTTAAGACGCTAATCC
CTAACTGCTGGCGGAAAAGATGTGACAGACGCGACGGCGACAAGCAAACATGCTGTGCGACGCTGGCGAT
ATCAAAATTGCTGTCTGCCAGGTGATCGCTGATGTACTGACAAGCCTCGCGTACCCGATTATCCATCGGT
GGATGGAGCGACTCGTTAATCGCTTCCATGCGCCGCAGTAACAATTGCTCAAGCAGATTTATCGCCAGCA
GCTCCGAATAGCGCCCTTCCCCTTGCCCGGCGTTAATGATTTGCCCAAACAGGTCGCTGAAATGCGGCTG
GTGCGCTTCATCCGGGCGAAAGAACCCCGTATTGGCAAATATTGACGGCCAGTTAAGCCATTCATGCCAG
TAGGCGCGCGGACGAAAGTAAACCCACTGGTGATACCATTCGCGAGCCTCCGGATGACGACCGTAGTGAT
GAATCTCTCCTGGCGGGAACAGCAAAATATCACCCGGTCGGCAAACAAATTCTCGTCCCTGATTTTTCAC
CACCCCCTGACCGCGAATGGTGAGATTGAGAATATAACCTTTCATTCCCAGCGGTCGGTCGATAAAAAAA
TCGAGATAACCGTTGGCCTCAATCGGCGTTAAACCCGCCACCAGATGGGCATTAAACGAGTATCCCGGCA
GCAGGGGATCATTTTGCGCTTCAGCCATACTTTTCATACTCCCGCCATTCAG
