>Addgene plasmid #45609 | pSABAD331 | addgene partial sequence | sequence record 70792 | pBAD-F 5'-ATGCCATAGCATTTTTATCC-3'
CGCTTTTTATCGCAACTCTCTACTGTTTCTCCATACCCGTTTTTTTGGGCTAGAAATAATTTTGTTTAAC
TTTAAGAAGGAGATATACATATGGAAGTTTATACGTCACTTGAAGCGACATTCGATAGAGTAAAGTCTAT
AGCGTACGAGAAGGGTGATTTTGATGTATACGATCTTTCCGTACCAGAATACGGCAGGAACTTTATAGGC
GGAGAAGGACTTCTCGTACTTCACAACACGGTTATAGGTACCCAGTACAAACTTATCCTGAACGGTAAAA
CCCTGAAAGGTGAAACCACCACCGAAGCTGTTGACGCTGCTACCGCGGAAAAAGTTTTCAAACAGTACGC
TAACGACAACGGTGTTGACGGTGAATGGACCTACGACGACGCTACCAAAACCTACACCGTAACGGAATTC
CATCATCATCATCATCATTAAGCTTGGCTGTTTTGGCGGATGAGAGAAGATTTTCAGCCTGATACAGATT
AAATCAGAACGCAGAAGCGGTCTGATAAAACAGAATTTGCCTGGCGGCAGTAGCGCGGTGGTCCCACCTG
ACCCCATGCCGAACTCAGAAGTGAAACGCCGTAGCGCCGATGGTAGTGTGGGGTCTCCCCATGCGAGAGT
AGGGAACTGCCAGGCATCAAATAAAACGAAAGGCTCAGTCGAAAGACTGGGCCTTTCGTTTTATCTGTTG
TTTGTCGGTGAACGCTCTCCTGAGTAGGACAAATCCGCCGGGAGCGGATTTGAACGTTGCGAAGCAACGG
CC
